>Addgene plasmid #174546 | pTK73_htz-1 | addgene full sequence | sequence record 345252 | Addgene NGS Result
CGCAAGTTTAAGAGCTATGCTGGAAACAGCATAGCAAGTTTAAATAAGGCTAGTCCGTTATCAACTTGAA
AAAGTGGCACCGAGTCGGTGCTTTTTGTGAAATTTGCTAGCGGTGCGAGCGGATCGAGCAGTGTCGATCA
CTACTGGACCGCGAGCTGTGCTGCGACCCGTGATCTTACGGCATTATACGTATGATCGGTCCACGATCAG
CTAGATTATCTAGTCAGCTTGATGTCATAGCTGTTTCCTGAGGCTCAATACTGACCATTTAAATCATACC
TGACCTCCATAGCAGAAAGTCAAAAGCCTCCGACCGGAGGCTTTTGACTTGATCGGCACGTAAGAGGTTC
CAACTTTCACCATAATGAAATAAGATCACTACCGGGCGTATTTTTTGAGTTATCGAGATTTTCAGGAGCT
AAGGAAGCTAAAATGAGCCATATTCAACGGGAAACGTCTTGCTTGAAGCCGCGATTAAATTCCAACATGG
ATGCTGATTTATATGGGTATAAATGGGCTCGCGATAATGTCGGGCAATCAGGTGCGACAATCTATCGATT
GTATGGGAAGCCCGATGCGCCAGAGTTGTTTCTGAAACATGGCAAAGGTAGCGTTGCCAATGATGTTACA
GATGAGATGGTCAGGCTAAACTGGCTGACGGAATTTATGCCTCTTCCGACCATCAAGCATTTTATCCGTA
CTCCTGATGATGCATGGTTACTCACCACTGCGATCCCAGGGAAAACAGCATTCCAGGTATTAGAAGAATA
TCCTGATTCAGGTGAAAATATTGTTGATGCGCTGGCAGTGTTCCTGCGCCGGTTGCATTCGATTCCTGTT
TGTAATTGTCCTTTTAACGGCGATCGCGTATTTCGTCTCGCTCAGGCGCAATCACGAATGAATAACGGTT
TGGTTGGTGCGAGTGATTTTGATGACGAGCGTAATGGCTGGCCTGTTGAACAAGTCTGGAAAGAAATGCA
TAAACTCTTGCCATTCTCACCGGATTCAGTCGTCACTCATGGTGATTTCTCACTTGATAACCTTATTTTT
GACGAGGGGAAATTAATAGGTTGTATTGATGTTGGACGAGTCGGAATCGCAGACCGATACCAGGATCTTG
CCATCCTATGGAACTGCCTCGGTGAGTTTTCTCCTTCATTACAGAAACGGCTTTTTCAAAAATATGGTAT
TGATAATCCTGATATGAATAAATTGCAGTTTCACTTGATGCTCGATGAGTTTTTCTAATGAGGACCTAAA
TGTAATCACCTGGCTCACCTTCGGGTGGGCCTTTCTGCGTTGCTGGCGTTTTTCCATAGGCTCCGCCCCC
CTGACGAGCATCACAAAAATCGATGCTCAAGTCAGAGGTGGCGAAACCCGACAGGACTATAAAGATACCA
GGCGTTTCCCCCTGGAAGCTCCCTCGTGCGCTCTCCTGTTCCGACCCTGCCGCTTACCGGATACCTGTCC
GCCTTTCTCCCTTCGGGAAGCGTGGCGCTTTCTCATAGCTCACGCTGTAGGTATCTCAGTTCGGTGTAGG
TCGTTCGCTCCAAGCTGGGCTGTGTGCACGAACCCCCCGTTCAGCCCGACCGCTGCGCCTTATCCGGTAA
CTATCGTCTTGAGTCCAACCCGGTAAGACACGACTTATCGCCACTGGCAGCAGCCACTGGTAACAGGATT
AGCAGAGCGAGGTATGTAGGCGGTGCTACAGAGTTCTTGAAGTGGTGGCCTAACTACGGCTACACTAGAA
GAACAGTATTTGGTATCTGCGCTCTGCTGAAGCCAGTTACCTCGGAAAAAGAGTTGGTAGCTCTTGATCC
GGCAAACAAACCACCGCTGGTAGCGGTGGTTTTTTTGTTTGCAAGCAGCAGATTACGCGCAGAAAAAAAG
GATCTCAAGAAGATCCTTTGATTTTCTACCGAAGAAAGGCCCACCCGTGTAAAACGACGGCCAGTTTATC
TAGTCAGCTTGATTCTAGCTGATCGTGGACCGGAAGGTGAGCCAGTGAGTTGATTGCAGTCCAGTTACGC
TGGAGTCTGAGGCTCGTCCTGAATGATATGCGACCGCCGGAGGGTTGCGTTTGAGACGGGCGACAGATCC
AGTCGCGCTGCTCTCGTCGATCCAAGCTTCAAAAAAAACTAGCAATAAAGGAATAAAAAACTGTACACCT
TAAAGGCGCACACTCTGTTTTGCAAATTTTATTTTTAGTTGTGAATTTTCTGCTGAGACTTGAAAATAGC
AACTTTAGTACTACTATAATTTGTCAACCTTTTCAAAAAAAGCATGCAATTTTTGAGAAACTCTTATAAA
AGCTATTATTAAAAAAACACCTTTTTTCCAAAATTATTCCACAAAAAATATGTTATGAAATGCCTACACC
CTCTCACACACACTCTTTATACTACTCTGTCAAACTCACGAGATGTCTGCCGCCTCTTGTGTTGCCCCTA
TATAAACACCTCCTATTGCGAGATGTCTTAGCTTCAATCTAGTT
Features (pLannotate 1.2.2; 9 found; start..end, strand, type, name):
     24..91      +  misc_RNA       tracrRNA (fragment): trans-activating CRISPR RNA for the Streptococcus pyogenes CRISPR/Cas9 system
    298..329     +  terminator     tonB terminator: bidirectional E. coli tonB-P14 transcription terminator
    330..432     +  promoter       cat promoter: promoter of the E. coli cat gene encoding chloramphenicol acetyltransferase
    433..1248    +  CDS            KanR: aminoglycoside phosphotransferase; aph(3')-Ia; confers resistance to kanamycin in bacteria or G418 (Geneticin®) in eukaryotes
   1272..1299    +  terminator     T7Te terminator: phage T7 early transcription terminator
   1311..1898    -  rep_origin     ori: high-copy-number ColE1/pMB1/pBR322/pUC origin of replication
   1920..1939    -  terminator     T3Te terminator (fragment): phage T3 early transcription terminator
   1938..1955    -  CDS            lacZα (fragment): LacZα fragment of β-galactosidase; lacZ fragment
   2130..2479    +  promoter       CeU6 promoter: promoter for the C. elegans R07E5.16 U6 snRNA gene (Dickinson et al., 2013)
