[The description below was written by a language model from this plasmid's Addgene catalogue record and pLannotate feature annotations shown in this document.]
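Description:
pTK73_htz-1 is a small (about 2.5 kb) guide RNA expression plasmid for CRISPR/Cas9 genome editing in the nematode Caenorhabditis elegans, built on the pTK73 backbone and catalogued as a worm expression vector. It is propagated in E. coli through a high-copy ColE1/pUC-type origin of replication and selected with kanamycin. The KanR gene, an aph(3')-Ia aminoglycoside phosphotransferase, is driven by the cat promoter. This marker and origin region is flanked by bacterial transcription terminators (tonB, T7Te and a T3Te fragment), which insulate the backbone units from one another. A short lacZα remnant is also annotated and appears to be a cloning leftover.

The payload is a single guide RNA directed against htz-1, the C. elegans gene for the histone variant H2A.Z. Transcription comes from the C. elegans U6 snRNA promoter (from the R07E5.16 gene), an RNA polymerase III promoter suited to producing short, uncapped, non-polyadenylated RNAs with defined ends. On the circular map, the promoter ends close to the start of the numbered sequence, where a fragment of the Streptococcus pyogenes tracrRNA is annotated as the sgRNA scaffold. The htz-1 targeting spacer presumably lies in the short unannotated gap between them, although the feature table does not mark it. The plasmid carries no Cas9, so the nuclease must be supplied from another source.

The associated publication describes the auxin-inducible degron 2 system for controlled protein knockdown in C. elegans. The guide was therefore probably used to cut the htz-1 locus for knock-in of a degron tag, but the record itself states only "htz-1 targeting gRNA expression".
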