Addgene plasmid #174546: pTK73_htz-1
Purpose: htz-1 targeting gRNA expression
Depositing lab: Masato Kanemaki. Depositing organization: National Institute of Genetics. Publication: The auxin-inducible degron 2 (AID2) system enables controlled protein knockdown during embryogenesis and development in Caenorhabditis elegans. Negishi T, Kitagawa S, Horii N, Tanaka Y, Haruta N, Sugimoto A, Sawa H, Hayashi KI, Harata M, Kanemaki MT. Genetics. 2021 Dec 2. pii: 6448232. doi: 10.1093/genetics/iyab218. PubMed 34865044.
Backbone
  Vector backbone: pTK73
  Vector type: Worm Expression
Growth in bacteria
  Bacterial resistance: Kanamycin, 50 μg/mL
  Growth temperature: 37°C
  Growth strain: DH5alpha
  Copy number: High Copy
Gene/Insert
  Gene/Insert name: htz-1 targeting gRNA
  Species: C. elegans (nematode)
  Promoter: Ce-U6 promoter
  Cloning method: Unknown
  Sequencing primers: 5′ GTAAAACGACGGCCAGT; 3′ CAGGAAACAGCTATGAC
Terms and licenses: Academic/Nonprofit Terms; Industry Terms: Not Available to Industry
How to cite: pTK73_htz-1 was a gift from Masato Kanemaki (Addgene plasmid # 174546 ; http://n2t.net/addgene:174546 ; RRID:Addgene_174546)
